Addgene plasmid #24093: TrkA-RFP
Depositing lab: Moses Chao. Depositing organization: NYU Grossman School of Medicine.
Backbone
  Vector backbone: pDSRed2
  Backbone size w/o insert (bp): 5000
  Vector type: Mammalian Expression
Growth in bacteria
  Bacterial resistance: Kanamycin, 50 μg/mL
  Growth temperature: 37°C
  Growth strain: DH5alpha
  Copy number: Unknown
Gene/Insert
  Gene/Insert name: TrkA
  Species: R. norvegicus (rat)
  Mutation: H7L, G21S, V23M, C32S, T39V
  Entrez Gene: Ntrk1 (a.k.a. Trk)
  Tag / fusion protein: RFP (C terminal on insert)
  Cloning method: Restriction Enzyme
  Sequencing primers: 5′ n/a; 3′ DsRed1-N
Terms and licenses: Academic/Nonprofit Terms; Industry Terms: Not Available to Industry
How to cite: TrkA-RFP was a gift from Moses Chao (Addgene plasmid # 24093 ; http://n2t.net/addgene:24093 ; RRID:Addgene_24093)
