[The description below was written by a language model from this plasmid's Addgene catalogue record and pLannotate feature annotations shown in this document.]
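Description:
TrkA-RFP is a mammalian expression plasmid of about 7.1 kb that encodes rat TrkA (Ntrk1), the high-affinity receptor tyrosine kinase for nerve growth factor, fused at its C terminus to a red fluorescent protein. The catalogue lists the backbone as pDSRed2, but the feature annotation of the sequenced plasmid identifies the fluorescent protein as mRFP1, the monomeric, mammalian codon-optimized derivative of DsRed, so the tag appears to be mRFP1 rather than DsRed2 itself. The record lists five amino-acid differences in the insert (H7L, G21S, V23M, C32S, T39V), all near the N terminus. It does not say whether these were introduced deliberately or are simply variations from the reference sequence.

Transcription of the fusion is driven by the human cytomegalovirus immediate-early enhancer and promoter and is terminated by the SV40 polyadenylation signal. The Ntrk1 reading frame sits downstream of remnants of the multiple cloning site and is followed after a short linker by mRFP1. A second cassette carries the Tn5 NeoR/KanR gene under tandem bacterial (bla) and SV40 early promoters, with an HSV TK polyadenylation signal. This gives kanamycin selection in E. coli and allows G418 selection of stably transfected mammalian cells. The plasmid replicates in bacteria from a high-copy ColE1/pUC-type origin, and an f1 origin is also present. Short fragments annotated as RSF ori, large T antigen, ble and bGH poly(A) are probably backbone remnants or partial matches rather than functional elements.

The design suits visualising TrkA in live or fixed transfected cells, for example to follow receptor localisation and trafficking, although the record states no specific application.
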