Features (pLannotate 1.2.2; 16 found; start..end, strand, type, name):
      1..45      +  rep_origin     RSF ori (fragment): Plasmids containing the RSF 1030 origin of replication can be propagated in E. coli cells that contain additional plasmids with compatible origins.
    113..416     +  enhancer       CMV enhancer: human cytomegalovirus immediate early enhancer
    417..620     +  promoter       CMV promoter: human cytomegalovirus (CMV) immediate early promoter
    643..686     +  misc_feature   MCS (fragment): multiple cloning site
    771..3167    +  CDS            Ntrk1: NTRK1_RAT - Also known as Trk, Trka. Experimental evidence at protein level: Swiss-Prot protein existence level 1. Receptor tyrosine kinase involved in the development and the maturation of the central and peripheral nervous systems through regulation of proliferation, differentiation and survival of sympathetic and nervous neurons. High affinity receptor for NGF which is its primary ligand (PubMed:1312719, PubMed:1850821). Can also bind and be activated by NTF3/neurotrophin-3. However, NTF3 only supports axonal extension through NTRK1 but has no effect on neuron survival. Upon dimeric NGF lig
   3180..3857    +  CDS            mRFP1: monomeric derivative of DsRed (Campbell et al., 2002) mammalian codon-optimized
   3868..3951    +  CDS            large T antigen (fragment): large T antigen from SV40 (simian virus 40)
   3974..4095    +  polyA_signal   SV40 poly(A) signal: SV40 polyadenylation signal
   4129..4557    -  rep_origin     f1 ori (sequence partly withheld): f1 bacteriophage origin of replication; arrow indicates direction of (+) strand synthesis
   4584..4688    +  promoter       AmpR promoter: bla
   4690..5047    +  promoter       SV40 promoter: SV40 enhancer and early promoter
   5082..5876    +  CDS            NeoR/KanR: aminoglycoside phosphotransferase from Tn5; aph(3')-II (or nptII); confers resistance to neomycin, kanamycin, and G418 (Geneticin®)
   5897..6049    +  CDS            ble (fragment): BLE_KLEPN - Experimental evidence at protein level: Swiss-Prot protein existence level 1. Binding protein with a strong affinity to the bleomycin family of antibiotics. Binds to CL990; an antimitotic-antibiotic compound. From Klebsiella pneumoniae.
   6108..6155    +  polyA_signal   HSV TK poly(A) signal: herpes simplex virus thymidine kinase polyadenylation signal (Cole and Stacy, 1985)
   6246..6262    -  polyA_signal   bGH poly(A) signal (fragment): bovine growth hormone polyadenylation signal
   6484..7072    +  rep_origin     ori: high-copy-number ColE1/pMB1/pBR322/pUC origin of replication
>Addgene plasmid #24093 | TrkA-RFP | addgene full sequence | sequence record 181867 | Addgene NGS Result
CTTTCCTGCGTTATCCCCTGATTCTGTGGATAACCGTATTACCGCCATGCATTAGTTATTAATAGTAATC
AATTACGGGGTCATTAGTTCATAGCCCATATATGGAGTTCCGCGTTACATAACTTACGGTAAATGGCCCG
CCTGGCTGACCGCCCAACGACCCCCGCCCATTGACGTCAATAATGACGTATGTTCCCATAGTAACGCCAA
TAGGGACTTTCCATTGACGTCAATGGGTGGAGTATTTACGGTAAACTGCCCACTTGGCAGTACATCAAGT
GTATCATATGCCAAGTACGCCCCCTATTGACGTCAATGACGGTAAATGGCCCGCCTGGCATTATGCCCAG
TACATGACCTTATGGGACTTTCCTACTTGGCAGTACATCTACGTATTAGTCATCGCTATTACCATGGTGA
TGCGGTTTTGGCAGTACATCAATGGGCGTGGATAGCGGTTTGACTCACGGGGATTTCCAAGTCTCCACCC
CATTGACGTCAATGGGAGTTTGTTTTGGCACCAAAATCAACGGGACTTTCCAAAATGTCGTAACAACTCC
GCCCCATTGACGCAAATGGGCGGTAGGCGTGTACGGTGGGAGGTCTATATAAGCAGAGCTGGTTTAGTGA
ACCGTCAGATCCGCTAGCGCTACCGGACTCAGATCTCGAGCTCAAGCTTCGAATTCGCGCACGTGTCGCG
CGAGGCCGGGCGGCGGCAGCTAGGAGCGCACGGACGGCTGCGCGGCCCGAGCAAGGCGGGCGCCGCCGCG
ATGCTGCGAGGCCAGCGGCTCGGGCAGCTGGGCTGGCATCGCCCGGCCGCGGGGCTAGGCAGTCTGATGA
CTTCGTTGATGCTGGCCTGTGCCTCCGCCGCATCCTGTCGCGAGGTCTGCTGTCCCGTGGGCCCCTCGGG
GTTGCGCTGCACCAGGGCAGGGACCCTGAATACCCTCCGCGGCCTGCGGGGCGCCGGGAACCTGACGGAG
CTCTATGTGGAAAACCAGCGGGATCTGCAACGCCTGGAGTTTGAGGACCTGCAGGGCCTGGGGGAGTTGA
GAAGCCTAACCATCGTGAAGAGTGGCCTCCGCTTTGTGGCCCCTGATGCCTTCCATTTCACCCCTCGGCT
CAGTCACCTGAATCTCTCCTCCAATGCTTTGGAGTCCCTCTCCTGGAAAACTGTGCAGGGCCTCTCCCTA
CAGGACTTGACCCTGTCAGGGAACCCACTGCACTGTTCCTGTGCCCTATTGTGGCTCCAGCGCTGGGAGC
AGGAGGATTTGTGTGGTGTGTATACACAAAAGCTTCAGGGCTCTGGGTCTGGAGACCAGTTCCTCCCACT
GGGACACAACAACAGTTGTGGTGTACCCTCAGTGAAGATCCAGATGCCCAATGACTCTGTGGAAGTGGGG
GATGACGTTTTTCTGCAGTGCCAGGTGGAGGGGCAGGCCCTACAGCAGGCTGACTGGATCCTCACAGAGC
TGGAAGGGACAGCCACCATGAAGAAATCTGGAGATCTGCCATCCCTGGGGCTAACTCTGGTCAATGTCAC
CAGTGATCTCAACAAGAAGAATGTGACGTGCTGGGCAGAGAATGATGTGGGCCGGGCTGAGGTCTCTGTC
CAAGTCAGCGTCTCCTTCCCAGCCAGTGTGCATCTGGGCAAAGCCGTGGAACAGCATCACTGGTGCATTC
CCTTCTCTGTGGACGGGCAGCCAGCACCGTCCCTGCGCTGGTTCTTCAACGGCTCTGTGCTCAATGAGAC
CAGCTTCATCTTCACTCAGTTCTTGGAGTCAGCGCTGACCAATGAGACCATGCGGCATGGCTGCCTTCGC
CTCAACCAGCCCACGCATGTCAACAACGGGAACTACACCCTGCTGGCTGCCAACCCCTATGGCCAGGCTG
CTGCCTCCATCATGGCTGCCTTTATGGACAACCCTTTTGAGTTCAACCCTGAGGACCCCATCCCTGTCTC
CTTCTCGCCAGTGGACACTAACAGCACATCAAGAGACCCAGTGGAGAAGAAGGACGAAACACCTTTTGGG
GTCTCTGTGGCTGTGGGCCTGGCCGTCTCCGCCGCCCTCTTCCTTTCTGCCCTCCTCCTAGTGCTCAACA
AATGTGGACAGAGGAGCAAATTTGGGATCAACCGCCCTGCTGTGCTGGCGCCAGAGGATGGGCTGGCCAT
GTCCCTACACTTCATGACACTGGGTGGCAGTTCTCTTTCCCCTACTGAGGGCAAAGGCTCCGGACTCCAG
GGCCACATCATGGAGAACCCACAGTACTTCAGTGATACCTGTGTCCACCATATCAAGCGCCAGGACATCA
TTCTCAAGTGGGAGCTAGGGGAGGGAGCCTTTGGAAAGGTCTTTCTTGCTGAGTGCTACAACCTTCTGAA
TGATCAGGACAAGATGCTGGTGGCTGTCAAGGCACTGAAGGAGACATCTGAGAATGCTCGTCAGGACTTC
CATCGTGAGGCAGAGCTGCTCACCATGCTACAGCACCAACACATCGTACGCTTCTTTGGAGTCTGCACGG
AGGGTGGCCCATTGCTCATGGTCTTCGAGTACATGCGCCATGGGGACCTCAACCGTTTCCTCCGGTCCCA
CGGACCTGATGCAAAACTGCTGGCTGGCGGCGAGGATGTGGCTCCTGGTCCTTTGGGCCTTGGGCAGCTT
CTGGCTGTGGCTAGCCAGGTGGCTGCTGGTATGGTGTACCTAGCCAGCCTGCACTTTGTGCACCGGGACC
TGGCCACACGCAACTGTCTGGTGGGTCAGGGACTAGTGGTCAAGATTGGAGACTTCGGCATGAGCAGGGA
CATCTACAGCACAGACTACTACCGTGTGGGAGGTCGGACCATGCTGCCCATCCGCTGGATGCCTCCAGAG
AGCATCCTCTACCGCAAGTTCAGCACCGAGAGTGATGTGTGGAGCTTCGGGGTGGTGCTCTGGGAGATCT
TCACCTATGGAAAGCAACCCTGGTACCAGCTCTCCAACACTGAGGCGATCGAGTGCATCACGCAGGGCCG
GGAGCTGGAGCGGCCGCGCGCCTGCCCTCCTGATGTCTACGCCATCATGCGCGGCTGCTGGCAGCGTGAG
CCGCAACAGCGCCTCAGCATGAAGGATGTGCACGCGCGGCTGCAGGCCTTGGCACAGGCGCCACCGAGTT
ACCTGGACGTTCTGGGACCGGGGGATCCGATGGCCTCCTCCGAGGACGTCATCAAGGAGTTCATGCGCTT
CAAGGTGCGCATGGAGGGCTCCGTGAACGGCCACGAGTTCGAGATCGAGGGCGAGGGCGAGGGCCGCCCC
TACGAGGGCACCCAGACCGCCAAGCTGAAGGTGACCAAGGGCGGCCCCCTGCCCTTCGCCTGGGACATCC
TGTCCCCTCAGTTCCAGTACGGCTCCAAGGCCTACGTGAAGCACCCCGCCGACATCCCCGACTACTTGAA
GCTGTCCTTCCCCGAGGGCTTCAAGTGGGAGCGCGTGATGAACTTCGAGGACGGCGGCGTGGTGACCGTG
ACCCAGGACTCCTCCCTGCAGGACGGCGAGTTCATCTACAAGGTGAAGCTGCGCGGCACCAACTTCCCCT
CCGACGGCCCCGTAATGCAGAAGAAGACCATGGGCTGGGAGGCCTCCACCGAGCGGATGTACCCCGAGGA
CGGCGCCCTGAAGGGCGAGATCAAGATGAGGCTGAAGCTGAAGGACGGCGGCCACTACGACGCCGAGGTC
AAGACCACCTACATGGCCAAGAAGCCCGTGCAGCTGCCCGGCGCCTACAAGACCGACATCAAGCTGGACA
TCACCTCCCACAACGAGGACTACACCATCGTGGAACAGTACGAGCGCGCCGAGGGCCGCCACTCCACCGG
CGCCTAAGGCGACTCTAGATCATAATCAGCCATACCACATTTGTAGAGGTTTTACTTGCTTTAAAAAACC
TCCCACACCTCCCCCTGAACCTGAAACATAAAATGAATGCAATTGTTGTTGTTAACTTGTTTATTGCAGC
TTATAATGGTTACAAATAAAGCAATAGCATCACAAATTTCACAAATAAAGCATTTTTTTCACTGCATTCT
AGTTGTGGTTTGTCCAAACTCATCAATGTATCTTAAGGCGTAAATTGTAAGCGTTAATATTTTGTTAAAA
TTCGCGTTAAATTTTTGTTAAATCAGCTCATTTTTTAACCAATAGGCCGAAATCGGCAAAATCCCTTATA
AATCAAAAGAATAGACCGAGATAGGGT
[37 nt withheld, positions 4228-4264]
AAAGAACGTGGACTCCAACGTCAAAGG
[49 nt withheld, positions 4292-4340]
T
[91 nt withheld, positions 4342-4432]
G
[124 nt withheld, positions 4434-4557]
CAGGTGGCACTTTTCGGGGAAATGTGCGCGGAACCCCTATTTGTTTATTTTTCTAAATACATTCAAATAT
GTATCCGCTCATGAGACAATAACCCTGATAAATGCTTCAATAATATTGAAAAAGGAAGAGTCCTGAGGCG
GAAAGAACCAGCTGTGGAATGTGTGTCAGTTAGGGTGTGGAAAGTCCCCAGGCTCCCCAGCAGGCAGAAG
TATGCAAAGCATGCATCTCAATTAGTCAGCAACCAGGTGTGGAAAGTCCCCAGGCTCCCCAGCAGGCAGA
AGTATGCAAAGCATGCATCTCAATTAGTCAGCAACCATAGTCCCGCCCCTAACTCCGCCCATCCCGCCCC
TAACTCCGCCCAGTTCCGCCCATTCTCCGCCCCATGGCTGACTAATTTTTTTTATTTATGCAGAGGCCGA
GGCCGCCTCGGCCTCTGAGCTATTCCAGAAGTAGTGAGGAGGCTTTTTTGGAGGCCTAGGCTTTTGCAAA
GATCGATCAAGAGACAGGATGAGGATCGTTTCGCATGATTGAACAAGATGGATTGCACGCAGGTTCTCCG
GCCGCTTGGGTGGAGAGGCTATTCGGCTATGACTGGGCACAACAGACAATCGGCTGCTCTGATGCCGCCG
TGTTCCGGCTGTCAGCGCAGGGGCGCCCGGTTCTTTTTGTCAAGACCGACCTGTCCGGTGCCCTGAATGA
ACTGCAAGACGAGGCAGCGCGGCTATCGTGGCTGGCCACGACGGGCGTTCCTTGCGCAGCTGTGCTCGAC
GTTGTCACTGAAGCGGGAAGGGACTGGCTGCTATTGGGCGAAGTGCCGGGGCAGGATCTCCTGTCATCTC
ACCTTGCTCCTGCCGAGAAAGTATCCATCATGGCTGATGCAATGCGGCGGCTGCATACGCTTGATCCGGC
TACCTGCCCATTCGACCACCAAGCGAAACATCGCATCGAGCGAGCACGTACTCGGATGGAAGCCGGTCTT
GTCGATCAGGATGATCTGGACGAAGAGCATCAGGGGCTCGCGCCAGCCGAACTGTTCGCCAGGCTCAAGG
CGAGCATGCCCGACGGCGAGGATCTCGTCGTGACCCATGGCGATGCCTGCTTGCCGAATATCATGGTGGA
AAATGGCCGCTTTTCTGGATTCATCGACTGTGGCCGGCTGGGTGTGGCGGACCGCTATCAGGACATAGCG
TTGGCTACCCGTGATATTGCTGAAGAGCTTGGCGGCGAATGGGCTGACCGCTTCCTCGTGCTTTACGGTA
TCGCCGCTCCCGATTCGCAGCGCATCGCCTTCTATCGCCTTCTTGACGAGTTCTTCTGAGCGGGACTCTG
GGGTTCGAAATGACCGACCAAGCGACGCCCAACCTGCCATCACGAGATTTCGATTCCACCGCCGCCTTCT
ATGAAAGGTTGGGCTTCGGAATCGTTTTCCGGGACGCCGGCTGGATGATCCTCCAGCGCGGGGATCTCAT
GCTGGAGTTCTTCGCCCACCCTAGGGGGAGGCTAACTGAAACACGGAAGGAGACAATACCGGAAGGAACC
CGCGCTATGACGGCAATAAAAAGACAGAATAAAACGCACGGTGTTGGGTCGTTTGTTCATAAACGCGGGG
TTCGGTCCCAGGGCTGGCACTCTGTCGATACCCCACCGAGACCCCATTGGGGCCAATACGCCCGCGTTTC
TTCCTTTTCCCCACCCCACCCCCCAAGTTCGGGTGAAGGCCCAGGGCTCGCAGCCAACGTCGGGGCGGCA
GGCCCTGCCATAGCCTCAGGTTACTCATATATACTTTAGATTGATTTAAAACTTCATTTTTAATTTAAAA
GGATCTAGGTGAAGATCCTTTTTGATAATCTCATGACCAAAATCCCTTAACGTGAGTTTTCGTTCCACTG
AGCGTCAGACCCCGTAGAAAAGATCAAAGGATCTTCTTGAGATCCTTTTTTTCTGCGCGTAATCTGCTGC
TTGCAAACAAAAAAACCACCGCTACCAGCGGTGGTTTGTTTGCCGGATCAAGAGCTACCAACTCTTTTTC
CGAAGGTAACTGGCTTCAGCAGAGCGCAGATACCAAATACTGTTCTTCTAGTGTAGCCGTAGTTAGGCCA
CCACTTCAAGAACTCTGTAGCACCGCCTACATACCTCGCTCTGCTAATCCTGTTACCAGTGGCTGCTGCC
AGTGGCGATAAGTCGTGTCTTACCGGGTTGGACTCAAGACGATAGTTACCGGATAAGGCGCAGCGGTCGG
GCTGAACGGGGGGTTCGTGCACACAGCCCAGCTTGGAGCGAACGACCTACACCGAACTGAGATACCTACA
GCGTGAGCTATGAGAAAGCGCCACGCTTCCCGAAGGGAGAAAGGCGGACAGGTATCCGGTAAGCGGCAGG
GTCGGAACAGGAGAGCGCACGAGGGAGCTTCCAGGGGGAAACGCCTGGTATCTTTATAGTCCTGTCGGGT
TTCGCCACCTCTGACTTGAGCGTCGATTTTTGTGATGCTCGTCAGGGGGGCGGAGCCTATGGAAAAACGC
CAGCAACGCGGCCTTTTTACGGTTCCTGGCCTTTTGCTGGCCTTTTGCTCACATGTT
