>Addgene plasmid #24093 | TrkA-RFP | addgene partial sequence | sequence record 29881 | 24093 with DsRed1-N
GCCGCCCTTGGTCACCTTCAGCTTGGCGGTCTGGGTGCCCTCGTAGGGGCGGCCCTCGCCCTCGCCCTCG
ATCTCGAACTCGTGGCCGTTCACGGAGCCCTCCATGCGCACCTTGAAGCGCATGAACTCCTTGATGACGT
CCTCGGAGGAGGCCATCGGATCCCCCGGTCCCAGAACGTCCAGGTAACTCGGTGGCGCCTGTGCCAAGGC
CTGCAGCCGCGCGTGCACATCCTTCATGCTGAGGCGCTGTTGCGGCTCACGCTGCCAGCAGCCGCGCATG
ATGGCGTAGACATCAGGAGGGCAGGCGCGCGGCCGCTCCAGCTCCCGGCCCTGCGTGATGCACTCGATCG
CCTCAGTGTTGGAGAGCTGGTACCAGGGTTGCTTTCCATAGGTGAAGATCTCCCAGAGCACCACCCCGAA
GCTCCACACATCACTCTCGGTGCTGAACTTGCGGTAGAGGATGCTCTCTGGAGGCATCCAGCGGATGGGC
AGCATGGTCCGACCTCCCACACGGTAGTAGTCTGTGCTGTAGATGTCCCTGCTCATGCCGAAGTCTCCAA
TCTTGACCACTAGTCCCTGACCCACCAGACAGTTGCGTGTGGCCAGGTCCCGGTGCACAAAGTGCAGGCT
GGCTAGGTACACCATACCAGCAGCCACCTGGCTAGCCACAGCCAGAAGCCTGCCCAAGGCCCAAAGGACC
AGGAGCCACATCCTCGCCGCCAGCC
